Addgene plasmid #184298: I85L
Purpose: To study dynamics of G-actin using NMR spectroscopy.
Depositing lab: Michael Rosen. Depositing organization: University of Texas Southwestern Medical Center. Publication: Bound nucleotide can control the dynamic architecture of monomeric actin. Ali R, Zahm JA, Rosen MK. Nat Struct Mol Biol. 2022 Apr;29(4):320-328. doi: 10.1038/s41594-022-00743-5. Epub 2022 Mar 24. PubMed 35332323.
Backbone
  Vector backbone: pPICZ B
  Backbone manufacturer: Invitrogen
  Backbone size w/o insert (bp): 3328
  Vector type: Yeast Expression
  Selectable markers: Zeocin
Growth in bacteria
  Bacterial resistance: Bleocin (Zeocin), 50 μg/mL
  Growth temperature: 37°C
  Growth strain: DH5alpha
  Copy number: Unknown
Gene/Insert
  Gene/Insert name: Act5C
  Species: D. melanogaster (fly)
  Insert size (bp): 1431
  Mutation: I85L
  Entrez Gene: Act5C (a.k.a. Dmel_CG4027, A, A4V404_DROME, ACT, ACT1_DROME, ACT5C, Ac5C, Act, Act-5C, Act5, Act5c, Actin, Actin/BAP47, Actin5C, ArpA, BAP47, Bap47, CG4027, Dmel\CG4027, F-ACTIN, F-Actin, F-actin, G-actin, M32055, T11, act, act 5C, act5C, actin, actin5C, actomyosin, anon-EST:fe2D2, beta-Actin, beta-actin, beta-actin/Bap47, chrX:5748184..5748304, cyt5C, f-actin, l(1)G0009, l(1)G0010, l(1)G0025, l(1)G0079, l(1)G0117, l(1)G0177, l(1)G0245, l(1)G0330, l(1)G0420, l(1)G0486)
  Promoter: AOX1
  Tag / fusion protein: B-Thymosin followedby hexahistidine tag (C terminal on insert)
  Cloning method: Restriction Enzyme; 5′ cloning site EcoRI (not destroyed); 3′ cloning site NotI (not destroyed)
  Sequencing primers: 5′ 5'-GACTGGTTCCAATTGACAAGC-3'; 3′ 5'-GCAAATGGCATTCTGACATCC-3'
Resource information
  A portion of this plasmid was derived from a plasmid made by: Lab stock
Terms and licenses: Academic/Nonprofit Terms; Industry Terms: Not Available to Industry
Depositor comments: Insert was expressed in fusion with beta-thymosin4. Can be expressed in GS115.
How to cite: I85L was a gift from Michael Rosen (Addgene plasmid # 184298 ; http://n2t.net/addgene:184298 ; RRID:Addgene_184298)
