[The description below was written by a language model from this plasmid's Addgene catalogue record and pLannotate feature annotations shown in this document.]
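Description:
I85L is a Pichia pastoris (Komagataella phaffii) expression plasmid built on the Invitrogen pPICZ B backbone, carrying Drosophila melanogaster cytoplasmic actin Act5C with an isoleucine-to-leucine substitution at position 85. The sequenced record is about 4.6 kb. It is propagated in E. coli through a high-copy ColE1/pUC-type origin, and a single Sh ble (BleoR) gene provides Zeocin selection in both hosts. This gene sits behind tandem TEF1 (yeast) and EM7 (bacterial) promoters and is followed by the CYC1 terminator. No yeast replication origin is annotated, consistent with pPICZ vectors being maintained by integration into the Pichia genome. The depositor notes that the construct can be expressed in strain GS115.

The actin coding sequence was cloned between the EcoRI and NotI sites, downstream of the methanol-inducible AOX1 promoter and upstream of the AOX1 terminator. At its C terminus the actin is fused to thymosin β4, followed by a hexahistidine tag. The feature table annotates the His stretch as a fragment of a composite tag, but the catalogue describes it simply as 6xHis. Thymosin β4 is an actin-monomer-sequestering peptide, so fusing it to actin is generally understood to keep the recombinant protein monomeric and limit interference with the host cytoskeleton, while the His tag allows affinity purification. The record does not state how the fusion partner is removed.

The stated purpose is to study the dynamics of monomeric G-actin by NMR spectroscopy. The record does not explain the role of the I85L change. A conservative isoleucine substitution of this kind would fit use in methyl resonance assignment, but that is an inference.
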