Features (pLannotate 1.2.2; 11 found; start..end, strand, type, name):
    172..418     -  terminator     AOX1 terminator: Pichia pastoris AOX1; transcription terminator for AOX1
    422..487     -  CDS            AOX1 (fragment): ALOX1_KOMPC - Experimental evidence at protein level: Swiss-Prot protein existence level 1. Major isoform of alcohol oxidase, which catalyzes the oxidation of methanol to formaldehyde and hydrogen peroxide, the first step in the methanol utilization pathway of methylotrophic yeasts. From Komagataella phaffii (strain ATCC 76273 / CBS 7435 / CECT 11047 / NRRL Y-11430 / Wegner 21-1) (Yeast) (Pichia pastoris).
    498..515     -  CDS            capTEV™ (fragment): composite tag for in vivo biotinylation, TEV protease cleavage, and 6xHis tagging
    579..707     -  CDS            TMSB4: TYB4_BOVIN - Also known as THYB4. Experimental evidence at protein level: Swiss-Prot protein existence level 1. Seraspenide inhibits the entry of hematopoietic pluripotent stem cells into the S-phase. From Bos taurus (Bovine).
    798..1925    -  CDS            Act5C: ACT1_DROME - Experimental evidence at protein level: Swiss-Prot protein existence level 1. Multiple isoforms are involved in various cellular functions such as cytoskeleton structure, cell mobility, chromosome movement and muscle contraction. From Drosophila melanogaster (Fruit fly).
   1934..2872    -  promoter       AOX1 promoter: Pichia pastoris AOX1; inducible promoter, regulated by methanol
   2954..3542    +  rep_origin     ori: high-copy-number ColE1/pMB1/pBR322/pUC origin of replication
   3617..3864    -  terminator     CYC1 terminator: S. cerevisiae CYC1; transcription terminator for CYC1
   3930..4304    -  CDS            BleoR: antibiotic-binding protein; Sh ble from Streptoalloteichus hindustanus; confers resistance to bleomycin, phleomycin, and Zeocin™
   4323..4370    -  promoter       EM7 promoter: synthetic bacterial promoter&nbsp
   4377..151     -  promoter       TEF1 promoter (across the origin): S. cerevisiae TEF1; promoter for EF-1α
>Addgene plasmid #184298 | I85L | addgene full sequence | sequence record 362345 | Addgene NGS Result
ACGGGTAATTAACGACACCCTAGAGGAAGAAAGAGGGGAAATTTAGTATGCTGTGCTTGGGTGTTTTGAA
GTGGTACGGCGATGCGCGGAGTCCGAGAAAATCTGGAAGAGTAAAAAAGGAGTAGAAACATTTTGAAGCT
ATGGTGTGTGGGGGATCCGCACAAACGAAGGTCTCACTTAATCTTCTGTACTCTGAAGAGGAGTGGGAAA
TACCAAGAAAAACATCAAACTCGAATGATTTTCCCAAACCCCTACCACAAGATATTCATCAGCTGCGAGA
TAGGCTGATCAGGAGCAAGCTCGTACGAGAAGAAACAAAATGACAAAAAAAATCCTATACTATATAGGTT
ACAAATAAAAAAGTATCAAAAATGAAGCCTGCATCTCTCAGGCAAATGGCATTCTGACATCCTCTTGATT
AGAATCTAGCAAGACCGGTCTTCTCGTAAGTGCCCAACTTGAACTGAGGAACAGTCATGTCTAAGGCTAC
AAACTCAATGATGATGATGATGATGGTCGACGGCGCTATTCAGATCCTCTTCTGAGATGAGTTTTTGTTC
TAGAAAGCTGGCGGCCGCACTTTCACCAGCCTGCTTTTCCTGTTCAATCGTTTCCTTAGATGGCAATGGA
TTCTTCTCTTGGGTCTCAGTTTTTTTCAATTTAGATTTATCAAACTTCTCTATCTCAGCCATGTCGGGCT
TATCAGAGGCAGAACCTCCACTTGATCCTCCAGATCCTCCTCTAGAAGCGCCCTGAAACAATACTTCAAG
GGATCCACCACTACCTCCACTTCCACCAAAGCACTTACGGTGGACGATACTTGGTCCTGATTCATCGTAT
TCCTGTTTAGAGATCCACATTTGTTGGAATGTACTAAGAGAGGCCAATATAGAACCGCCTATCCAAACAG
AATACTTACGCTCAGGTGGTGCGATGATTTTAATTTTCATAGTAGATGGAGCCAAGGCCGTGATTTCCTT
TTGCATTCTATCTGCAATACCTGGGTACATCGTAGTTCCTCCACTCAGGACCGTATTTGCGTACAAGTCC
TTTCTAATAGCTGCAGCACACTTCATGATAGAATTGTAAGTAGTCTCGTGGATTCCACATGCCTCCATTC
CCAAAAATGATGGCTGGAACAGGGCCTCAGGACATCGAAATCTTTCGTTGCCGATGGTAATAACCTGACC
GTCTGGCAATTCGTAAGACTTCTCAAGTGAACTACTAGATGCAGCTGTAGCCATTTCCTGTTCAAAATCA
AGGGCAACGTAACACAATTTTTCCTTAATATCTCTGACAATCTCACGCTCAGCAGTTGTGGTAAAGGAGT
ACCCTCGTTCTGTAAGAATTTTCATAAGGTAATCAGTCAGGTCACGGCCAGCCAAATCTAGACGCAAAAT
AGCATGAGGTAAAGCATAACCTTCGTATATTGGTACAGTATGAGAGACCCCATCTCCTGAGTCTAAAACT
ATTCCCGTGGTTCTGCCTGAAGCATACAAGGACAATACAGCTTGGATGGCGACATACATGGCTGGAGTGT
TGAAAGTCTCGAACATTATTTGGGTCATTTTTTCTCTATTGGCTTTTGGATTAAGAGGAGCCTCTGTCAA
TAAGACTGGATGCTCTTCAGGTGCCACTCTCAATTCGTTGTAGAATGTGTGATGCCACAATTTCTCCATG
TCATCCCAGTTAGTAACTATACCATGCTCAATTGGGTACTTCAATGTCAATATTCCTCTTTTAGATTGAG
CTTCGTCTCCCACGTAAGAGTCTTTTTGACCCATGCCGACCATTACGCCTTGATGACGGGGTCGACCTAC
AATAGAAGGGAAAACAGCTCTAGGGGCGTCGTCCCCAGCAAAACCTGCTTTACACATACCTGAACCGTTA
TCCACAACCAAGGCGGCTACCTCCTCATCACACATGAATTCCTCGTTTCGAATAATTAGTTGTTTTTTGA
TCTTCTCAAGTTGTCGTTAAAAGTCGTTAAAATCAAAAGCTTGTCAATTGGAACCAGTCGCAATTATGAA
AGTAAGCTAATAATGATGATAAAAAAAAAGGTTTAAGACAGGGCAGCTTCCTTCTGTTTATATATTGCTG
TCAAGTAGGGGTTAGAACAGTTAAATTTTGATCATGAACGTTAGGCTATCAGCAGTATTCCCACCAGAAT
CTTGGAAGCATACAATGTGGAGACAATGCATAATCATCCAAAAAGCGGGTGTTTCCCCATTTGCGTTTCG
GCACAGGTGCACCGGGGTTCAGAAGCGATAGAGAGACTGCGCTAAGCATTAATGAGATTATTTTTGAGCA
TTCGTCAATCAATACCAAACAAGACAAACGGTATGCCGACTTTTGGAAGTTTCTTTTTGACCAACTGGCC
GTTAGCATTTCAACGAACCAAACTTAGTTCATCTTGGATGAGATCACGCTTTTGTCATATTAGGTTCCAA
GACAGCGTTTAAACTGTCAGTTTTGGGCCATTTGGGGAACATGAAACTATTTGACCCCACACTCAGAAAG
CCCTCATCTGGAGTGATGTTCGGGTGTAATGCGGAGCTTGTTGCATTCGGAAATAAACAAACATGAACCT
CGCCAGGGGGGCCAGGATAGACAGGCTAATAAAGTCATGGTGTTAGTAGCCTAATAGAAGGAATTGGAAT
GAGCGAGCTCCAATCAAGCCCAATAACTGGGCTGGTTTTTCGATGGCAAAAGTGGGTGTTGAGGAGAAGA
GGAGTGGAGGTCCTGCGTTTGCAACGGTCTGCTGCTAGTGTATCCCCTCCTGTTGCGTTTGGCACTTATG
TGTGAGAATGGACCTGTGGATGTCGGATGGCAAAAAGGTTTCATTCAACCTTTCGTCTTTGGATGTTAGA
TCTGATCTCATGACCAAAATCCCTTAACGTGAGTTTTCGTTCCACTGAGCGTCAGACCCCGTAGAAAAGA
TCAAAGGATCTTCTTGAGATCCTTTTTTTCTGCGCGTAATCTGCTGCTTGCAAACAAAAAAACCACCGCT
ACCAGCGGTGGTTTGTTTGCCGGATCAAGAGCTACCAACTCTTTTTCCGAAGGTAACTGGCTTCAGCAGA
GCGCAGATACCAAATACTGTTCTTCTAGTGTAGCCGTAGTTAGGCCACCACTTCAAGAACTCTGTAGCAC
CGCCTACATACCTCGCTCTGCTAATCCTGTTACCAGTGGCTGCTGCCAGTGGCGATAAGTCGTGTCTTAC
CGGGTTGGACTCAAGACGATAGTTACCGGATAAGGCGCAGCGGTCGGGCTGAACGGGGGGTTCGTGCACA
CAGCCCAGCTTGGAGCGAACGACCTACACCGAACTGAGATACCTACAGCGTGAGCTATGAGAAAGCGCCA
CGCTTCCCGAAGGGAGAAAGGCGGACAGGTATCCGGTAAGCGGCAGGGTCGGAACAGGAGAGCGCACGAG
GGAGCTTCCAGGGGGAAACGCCTGGTATCTTTATAGTCCTGTCGGGTTTCGCCACCTCTGACTTGAGCGT
CGATTTTTGTGATGCTCGTCAGGGGGGCGGAGCCTATGGAAAAACGCCAGCAACGCGGCCTTTTTACGGT
TCCTGGCCTTTTGCTGGCCTTTTGCTCACATGTTGGTCTCCAGCTTGCAAATTAAAGCCTTCGAGCGTCC
CAAAACCTTCTCAAGCAAGGTTTTCAGTATAATGTTACATGCGTACACGCGTCTGTACAGAAAAAAAAGA
AAAATTTGAAATATAAATAACGTTCTTAATACTAACATAACTATAAAAAAATAAATAGGGACCTAGACTT
CAGGTTGTCTAACTCCTTCCTTTTCGGTTAGAGCGGATGTGGGGGGAGGGCGTGAATGTAAGCGTGACAT
AACTAATTACATGATATCGACAAAGGAAAAGGGGGACGGATCTCCGAGGCCTCGGACCCGTCGGGCCGCG
TCGGACGTGTCAGTCCTGCTCCTCGGCCACGAAGTGCACGCAGTTGCCGGCCGGGTCGCGCAGGGCGAAC
TCCCGCCCCCACGGCTGCTCGCCGATCTCGGTCATGGCCGGCCCGGAGGCGTCCCGGAAGTTCGTGGACA
CGACCTCCGACCACTCGGCGTACAGCTCGTCCAGGCCGCGCACCCACACCCAGGCCAGGGTGTTGTCCGG
CACCACCTGGTCCTGGACCGCGCTGATGAACAGGGTCACGTCGTCCCGGACCACACCGGCGAAGTCGTCC
TCCACGAAGTCCCGGGAGAACCCGAGCCGGTCGGTCCAGAACTCGACCGCTCCGGCGACGTCGCGCGCGG
TGAGCACCGGAACGGCACTGGTCAACTTGGCCATGGTTTAGTTCCTCACCTTGTCGTATTATACTATGCC
GATATACTATGCCGATGATTAATTGTCAACACCGCCCTTAGATTAGATTGCTATGCTTTCTTTCTAATGA
GCAAGAAGTAAAAAAAGTTGTAATAGAACAAGAAAAATGAAACTGAAACTTGAGAAATTGAAGACCGTTT
ATTAACTTAAATATCAATGGGAGGTCATCGAAAGAGAAAAAAATCAAAAAAAAAAATTTTCAAGAAAAAG
AAACGTGATAAAAATTTTTATTGCCTTTTTCGACGAAGAAAAAGAAACGAGGCGGTCTCTTTTTTCTTTT
CCAAACCTTTAGT
